>Addgene plasmid #43153 | I-GTTG | depositor partial sequence | sequence record 58418 | I-GTTG sequence 424 bps
CGTCTCCTGACCCCAGAGCAGGTCGTGGCAATCGCGAGCAATAACGGCGGAAAACAGGCTTTGGAAACGG
TGCAGAGGCTCCTTCCAGTGCTGTGCCAAGCGCACGGACTCACCCCAGAGCAGGTCGTGGCCATTGCCTC
GAATGGAGGGGGCAAACAGGCGTTGGAAACCGTACAACGATTGCTGCCGGTGCTGTGCCAAGCGCACGGC
CTCACCCCAGAGCAGGTCGTGGCCATTGCCTCGAATGGAGGGGGCAAACAGGCGTTGGAAACCGTACAAC
GATTGCTGCCGGTGCTGTGCCAAGCGCACGGATTAACCCCAGAGCAGGTCGTGGCAATCGCGAGCAATAA
CGGCGGAAAACAGGCTTTGGAAACGGTGCAGAGGCTCCTTCCAGTGCTGTGCCAAGCGCACGGCTTAAGA
GACG
