>Addgene plasmid #43153 | I-GTTG | addgene partial sequence | sequence record 62089 | M13-F20 5'-TGTAAAACGACGGCCAGT-3'
CTATAGGGCGAATTGGGCCCTCTAGATGCATGCTCGAGCGGCCGCCAGTGTGATGGATATCTGCAGAATT
CGCCCTTATATAGATGCCGTCCTAGCGCGTCTCCTGACCCCAGAGCAGGTCGTGGCAATCGCGAGCAATA
ACGGCGGAAAACAGGCTTTGGAAACGGTGCAGAGGCTCCTTCCAGTGCTGTGCCAAGCGCACGGACTCAC
CCCAGAGCAGGTCGTGGCCATTGCCTCGAATGGAGGGGGCAAACAGGCGTTGGAAACCGTACAACGATTG
CTGCCGGTGCTGTGCCAAGCGCACGGCCTCACCCCAGAGCAGGTCGTGGCCATTGCCTCGAATGGAGGGG
GCAAACAGGCGTTGGAAACCGTACAACGATTGCTGCCGGTGCTGTGCCAAGCGCACGGATTAACCCCAGA
GCAGGTCGTGGCAATCGCGAGCAATAACGGCGGAAAACAGGCTTTGGAAACGGTGCAGAGGCTCCTTCCA
GTGCTGTGCCAAGCGCACGGCTTAAGAGACGTGGGCACAGGAAAGATACTTAAGGGCGAATTCCAGCACA
CTGGCGGCCGTTACTAGTGGATCCGAGCTCGGTACCAAGCTTGATGCATAGCTTGAGTATTCTATAGTGT
CACCTAAATAGCTTGGCGTAATCATGGTCATAGCTGTTTCCTGTGTGAAATTGTTATCCGCTCACAATTC
CACACAACATACGAGCCGGAAGCATAAAGTGTAAAGCCTGGGGTGCCTAATGAGTGAGCTAACTCACATT
AATTGCGTTGCGCTCACTGCCCGCTTTCCAGTCGGGAAACCTGTCGTGCCAGCTGCATTAATGAATCGGC
CAACGCGCGGGGAGAGGCGGTTTGCGTATTGGGCGCTCTTCCGCTTCCTCGCTCACTGACTCNCTGCGCT
CGGTCGTT
