[The description below was written by a language model from this plasmid's Addgene catalogue record.]
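Description:
I-GTTG is a bacterial cloning plasmid built on the commercial pCRII-TOPO backbone (about 3.97 kb without insert), carrying a 424 bp synthetic insert introduced by TOPO cloning. It is maintained at high copy in E. coli and is selectable with both ampicillin and kanamycin, reflecting the dual resistance markers of the pCRII-TOPO vector. The insert sits within the vector's cloning region, flanked by the T7 and M13 reverse priming sites that the record lists for sequencing across it. There is no indication of any expression function in bacteria or eukaryotic cells. The plasmid serves as a storage and propagation vehicle for the insert.

The record gives only the name of the insert and its synthetic origin, and no feature table is available, so its internal composition is not explicitly stated. The plasmid belongs to a TALEN genome-editing system developed for generating human stem cell-based disease models. In that context, the name and size suggest a pre-assembled module of TAL effector repeats recognising the four-base sequence GTTG, with the "I" prefix plausibly indicating the module's position in an ordered assembly. This interpretation is an inference from the name rather than something the record confirms. Such library plasmids are typically used as building blocks, with their inserts released or amplified and joined in a defined order to assemble custom DNA-binding arrays. These arrays are then placed in a separate nuclease expression vector to target a chosen genomic site.
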