Addgene plasmid #43153: I-GTTG
Depositing lab: Chad Cowan & Kiran Musunuru. Depositing organization: Harvard University. Publication: A TALEN Genome-Editing System for Generating Human Stem Cell-Based Disease Models. Ding Q, Lee YK, Schaefer EA, Peters DT, Veres A, Kim K, Kuperwasser N, Motola DL, Meissner TB, Hendriks WT, Trevisan M, Gupta RM, Moisan A, Banks E, Friesen M, Schinzel RT, Xia F, Tang A, Xia Y, Figueroa E, Wann A, Ahfeldt T, Daheron L, Zhang F, Rubin LL, Peng LF, Chung RT, Musunuru K, Cowan CA. Cell Stem Cell. 2012 Dec 12. pii: S1934-5909(12)00645-5. doi: 10.1016/j.stem.2012.11.011. PubMed 23246482.
Backbone
  Vector backbone: pCRII-TOPO
  Backbone manufacturer: Invitrogen
  Backbone size w/o insert (bp): 3973
  Vector type: Bacterial Cloning
Growth in bacteria
  Bacterial resistance: Ampicillin and Kanamycin, 100 & 50 μg/mL
  Growth temperature: 37°C
  Growth strain: Top10
  Copy number: High Copy
Gene/Insert
  Gene/Insert name: I-GTTG
  Species: Synthetic
  Insert size (bp): 424
  Cloning method: TOPO Cloning
  Sequencing primers: 5′ T7; 3′ M13-rev
Terms and licenses: Academic/Nonprofit Terms; Industry Terms: Not Available to Industry
How to cite: I-GTTG was a gift from Chad Cowan & Kiran Musunuru (Addgene plasmid # 43153 ; http://n2t.net/addgene:43153 ; RRID:Addgene_43153)
